>Addgene plasmid #104207 | pHH0103 NEDD4L WW domain #4 | addgene full sequence | sequence record 202579 | Addgene NGS Result
TTGACAATTAATCATCGGCTCGTATAATGTGTGGAATTGTGAGCGGATAACAATTTCACACAGGAAACAG
CCAGTCCGTTTAGGTGTTTTCACGAGCACTTCACCAACAAGGACCATAGATTATGAAAATCGAAGAACAC
CATCACCATCACCATTCCAGCGGTAAGCTTATGTCCCCTATACTAGGTTATTGGAAAATTAAGGGCCTTG
TGCAACCCACTCGACTTCTTTTGGAATATCTTGAAGAAAAATATGAAGAGCATTTGTATGAGCGCGATGA
AGGTGATAAATGGCGAAACAAAAAGTTTGAATTGGGTTTGGAGTTTCCCAATCTTCCTTATTATATTGAT
GGTGATGTTAAATTAACACAGTCTATGGCCATCATACGTTATATAGCTGACAAGCACAACATGTTGGGTG
GTTGTCCAAAAGAGCGTGCAGAGATTTCAATGCTTGAAGGAGCGGTTTTGGATATTAGATACGGTGTTTC
GAGAATTGCATATAGTAAAGACTTTGAAACTCTCAAAGTTGATTTTCTTAGCAAGCTACCTGAAATGCTG
AAAATGTTCGAAGATCGTTTATGTCATAAAACATATTTAAATGGTGATCATGTAACCCATCCTGACTTCA
TGTTGTATGACGCTCTTGATGTTGTTTTATACATGGACCCAATGTGCCTGGATGCGTTCCCAAAATTAGT
TTGTTTTAAAAAACGTATTGAAGCTATCCCACAAATTGATAAGTACTTGAAATCCAGCAAGTATATAGCA
TGGCCTTTGCAGGGCTGGCAAGCCACGTTTGGTGGTGGCGACCATCCTCCAAAATCGGATCTGGAAGTTC
TGTTCCAGGGGCCCCTGTCCAGCGGTCTGGTTCCGCGTGGTTCCGGTACCGCGGCCCAGCCGGCCGAAAA
CCTGTATTTTCAGGGTCGTCGTGCAAGCGTGGAGCTCGATCTGGGTCCGCTGCCGCCGGGTTGGGAAGAA
CGTATTCATCTGGATGGCCGCACCTTTTATATTGATCACAACAGCAAAATCACGCAGTGGGAAGATCCGC
GTCTGCAGAATCCGTAGGCGGCCGCATA
[142 nt withheld, positions 1079-1220]
C
[98 nt withheld, positions 1222-1319]
AGTTTGTACTGGTGACGAAACTCAGTGTCTAGCTAGAGTGGC
[149 nt withheld, positions 1362-1510]
TGGTTTCATTGGTGACGTTTCCGGCCTTGCTAATGGTAATGGT
[62 nt withheld, positions 1554-1615]
ACCTTTAATGAATAATTTCCGTCAATATTTACCTTCCCTCCCTCAATCGGTTGAATGTCGCCCTTTTGTC
TTTGGCGCTGGTAAACCATATGAA
[86 nt withheld, positions 1710-1795]
T
[54 nt withheld, positions 1797-1850]
CTAGCGCCGCCCTATACCTTGTCTGCCTCCCCGCGTTGCGTCGCGGTGCATGGAGCCGGGCCACCTCGAC
CTGAATGGAAGCCGGCGGCACCTCGCTAACGGATTCACCACTCCAAGAATTGGAGCCAATCAATTCTTGC
GGAGAACTGTGAATGCGCAAACCAACCCTTGGCAGAACATATCCATCGCGTCCGCCATCTCCAGCAGCCG
CACGCGGCGCATCTCGGGCAGCGTTGGGTCCTGGCCACGGGTGCGCATGATCGTGCTCCTGTCGTTGAGG
ACCCGGCTAGGCTGGCGGGGTTGCCTTACTGGTTAGCAGAATGAATCACCGATACGCGAGCGAACGTGAA
GCGACTGCTGCTGCAAAACGTCTGCGACCTGAGCAACAACATGAATGGTCTTCGGTTTCCGTGTTTCGTA
AAGTCTGGAAACGCGGAAGTCAGCGCCCTGCACCATTATGTTCCGGATCTGCATCGCAGGATGCTGCTGG
CTACCCTGTGGAACACCTACATCTGTATTAACGAAGCGCTGGCATTGACCCTGAGTGATTTTTCTCTGGT
CCCGCCGCATCCATACCGCCAGTTGTTTACCCTCACAACGTTCCAGTAACCGGGCATGTTCATCATCAGT
AACCCGTATCGTGAGCATCCTCTCTCGTTTCATCGGTATCATTACCCCCATGAACAGAAATCCCCCTTAC
ACGGAGGCATCAGTGACCAAACAGGAAAAAACCGCCCTTAACATGGCCCGCTTTATCAGAAGCCAGACAT
TAACGCTTCTGGAGAAACTCAACGAGCTGGACGCGGATGAACAGGCAGACATCTGTGAATCGCTTCACGA
CCACGCTGATGAGCTTTACCGCAGGATCCGCGAAATTGTAAGCGTTAATATTTTGTTAAAATTCGCGTTA
AATTTTTGTTAAATCAGCTCATTTTTTAACCAATAGGCCGAAATCGGCAAAATCCCTTATAAATCAAAAG
AATAGACCGAGATAGGGTTGAGTGTTGTTCCAGTTTGGAACAAGAGTCCACTATTAAAGAACGTGGACTC
CAACGTCAAAGG
[49 nt withheld, positions 2913-2961]
T
[91 nt withheld, positions 2963-3053]
G
[124 nt withheld, positions 3055-3178]
CGCGGATCCTGCCTCGCGCGTTTCGGTGATGACGGTGAAAACCTCTGACACATGCAGCTCCCGGAGACGG
TCACAGCTTGTCTGTAAGCGGATGCCGGGAGCAGACAAGCCCGTCAGGGCGCGTCAGCGGGTGTTGGCGG
GTGTCGGGGCGCAGCCATGACCCAGTCACGTAGCGATAGCGGAGTGTATACTGGCTTAACTATGCGGCAT
CAGAGCAGATTGTACTGAGAGTGCACCATATGCGGTGTGAAATACCGCACAGATGCGTAAGGAGAAAATA
CCGCATCAGGCGCTCTTCCGCTTCCTCGCTCACTGACTCGCTGCGCTCGGTCGTTCGGCTGCGGCGAGCG
GTATCAGCTCACTCAAAGGCGGTAATACGGTTATCCACAGAATCAGGGGATAACGCAGGAAAGAACATGT
GAGCAAAAGGCCAGCAAAAGGCCAGGAACCGTAAAAAGGCCGCGTTGCTGGCGTTTTTCCATAGGCTCCG
CCCCCCTGACGAGCATCACAAAAATCGACGCTCAAGTCAGAGGTGGCGAAACCCGACAGGACTATAAAGA
TACCAGGGTTTCCCCCTGGAAGCTCCCTCGTGCGCTCTCCTGTTCCGACCCTGCCGCTTACCGGATACCT
GTCCGCCTTTCTCCCTTCGGGAAGCGTGGCGCTTTCTCATAGCTCACGCTGTAGGTATCTCAGTTCGGTG
TAGGTCGTTCGCTCCAAGCTGGGCTGTGTGCACGAACCCCCCGTTCAGCCCGACCGCTGCGCCTTATCCG
GTAACTATCGTCTTGAGTCCAACCCGGTAAGACACGACTTATCGCCACTGGCAGCAGCCACTGGTAACAG
GATTAGCAGAGCGAGGTATGTAGGCGGTGCTACAGAGTTCTTGAAGTGGTGGCCTAACTACGGCTACACT
AGAAGGACAGTATTTGGTATCTGCGCTCTGCTGAAGCCAGTTACCTTCGGAAAAAGAGTTGGTAGCTCTT
GATCCGGCAAACAAACCACCGCTGGTAGCGGTGGTTTTTTTGTTTGCAAGCAGCAGATTACGCGCAGAAA
AAAAGGATCTCAAGAAGATCCTTTGATCTTTTCTACGGGGTCTGACGCTCAGTGGAACGAAAACTCACGT
TAAGGGATTTTGGTCATGAGATTATCAAAAAGGATCTTCACCTAGATCCTTTTAAATTAAAAATGAAGTT
TTAAATCAATCTAAAGTATATATGAGTAAACTTGGTCTGACAGTTACCAATGCTTAATCAGTGAGGCACC
TATCTCAGCGATCTGTCTATTTCGTTCATCCATAGTTGCCTGACTCCCCGTCGTGTAGATAACTACGATA
CGGGAGGGCTTACCATCTGGCCCCAGTGCTGCAATGATACCGCGAGACCCACGCTCACCGGCTCCAGATT
TATCAGCAATAAACCAGCCAGCCGGAAGGGCCGAGCGCAGAAGTGGTCCTGCAACTTTATCCGCCTCCAT
CCAGTCTATTAATTGTTGCCGGGAAGCTAGAGTAAGTAGTTCGCCAGTTAATAGTTTGCGCAACGTTGTT
GCCATTGCTGCAGGCATCGTGGTGTCACGCTCGTCGTTTGGTATGGCTTCATTCAGCTCCGGTTCCCAAC
GATCAAGGCGAGTTACATGATCCCCCATGTTGTGCAAAAAAGCGGTTAGCTCCTTCGGTCCTCCGATCGT
TGTCAGAAGTAAGTTGGCCGCAGTGTTATCACTCATGGTTATGGCAGCACTGCATAATTCTCTTACTGTC
ATGCCATCCGTAAGATGCTTTTCTGTGACTGGTGAGTACTCAACCAAGTCATTCTGAGAATAGTGTATGC
GGCGACCGAGTTGCTCTTGCCCGGCGTCAACACGGGATAATACCGCGCCACATAGCAGAACTTTAAAAGT
GCTCATCATTGGAAAACGTTCTTCGGGGCGAAAACTCTCAAGGATCTTACCGCTGTTGAGATCCAGTTCG
ATGTAACCCACTCGTGCACCCAACTGATCTTCAGCATCTTTTACTTTCACCAGCGTTTCTGGGTGAGCAA
AAACAGGAAGGCAAAATGCCGCAAAAAAGGGAATAAGGGCGACACGGAAATGTTGAATACTCATACTCTT
CCTTTTTCAATATTATTGAAGCATTTATCAGGGTTATTGTCTCATGAGCGGATACATATTTGAATGTATT
TAGAAAAATAAACAAATAGGGGTTCCGCGCACATTTCCCCGAAAAGTGCCACCTGACGTCTAAGAAACCA
TTATTATCATGACATTAACCTATAAAAATAGGCGTATCACGAGGCCCTTTCGTCTTCAAGAATTCCCGAC
ACCATCGAATGGTGCAAAACCTTTCGCGGTATGGCATGATAGCGCCCGGAAGAGAGTCAATTCAGGGTGG
TGAATGTGAAACCAGTAACGTTATACGATGTCGCAGAGTATGCCGGTGTCTCTTATCAGACCGTTTCCCG
CGTGGTGAACCAGGCCAGCCACGTTTCTGCGAAAACGCGGGAAAAAGTGGAAGCGGCGATGGCGGAGCTG
AATTACATTCCCAACCGCGTGGCACAACAACTGGCGGGCAAACAGTCGTTGCTGATTGGCGTTGCCACCT
CCAGTCTGGCCCTGCACGCGCCGTCGCAAATTGTCGCGGCGATTAAATCTCGCGCCGATCAACTGGGTGC
CAGCGTGGTGGTGTCGATGGTAGAACGAAGCGGCGTCGAAGCCTGTAAAGCGGCGGTGCACAATCTTCTC
GCGCAACGCGTCAGTGGGCTGATCATTAACTATCCGCTGGATGACCAGGATGCCATTGCTGTGGAAGCTG
CCTGCACTAATGTTCCGGCGTTATTTCTTGATGTCTCTGACCAGACACCCATCAACAGTATTATTTTCTC
CCATGAAGACGGTACGCGACTGGGCGTGGAGCATCTGGTCGCATTGGGTCACCAGCAAATCGCGCTGTTA
GCGGGCCCATTAAGTTCTGTCTCGGCGCGTCTGCGTCTGGCTGGCTGGCATAAATATCTCACTCGCAATC
AAATTCAGCCGATAGCGGAACGGGAAGGCGACTGGAGTGCCATGTCCGGTTTTCAACAAACCATGCAAAT
GCTGAATGAGGGCATCGTTCCCACTGCGATGCTGGTTGCCAACGATCAGATGGCGCTGGGCGCAATGCGC
GCCATTACCGAGTCCGGGCTGCGCGTTGGTGCGGATATCTCGGTAGTGGGATACGACGATACCGAAGACA
GCTCATGTTATATCCCGCCGTTAACCACCATCAAACAGGATTTTCGCCTGCTGGGGCAAACCAGCGTGGA
CCGCTTGCTGCAACTCTCTCAGGGCCAGGCGGTGAAGGGCAATCAGCTGTTGCCCGTCTCACTGGTGAAA
AGAAAAACCACCCTGGCGCCCAATACGCAAACCGCCTCTCCCCGCGCGTTGGCCGATTCATTAATGCAGC
TGGCACGACAGGTTTCCCGACTGGAAAGCGGGCAGTGAGCGCAACGCAATTAATGTAAGTTAGCTCACTC
ATTAGGCACAATTCTCATGTTTGACAGCTTATCATCGACTGCACGGTGCACCAATGCTTCTGGCGTCAGG
CAGCCATCGGAAGCTGTGGTATGGCTGTGCAGGTCGTAAATCACTGCATAATTCGTGTCGCTCAAGGCGC
ACTCCCGTTCTGGATAATGTTTTTTGCGCCGACATCATAACGGTTCTGGCAAATATTCTGAAATGAGCTG
Features (pLannotate 1.2.2; 22 found; start..end, strand, type, name):
      1..29      +  promoter       tac promoter: strong E. coli promoter; hybrid between the trp and lac UV5 promoters
     37..53      +  protein_bind   lac operator: The lac repressor binds to the lac operator to inhibit transcription in E. coli. This inhibition can be relieved by adding lactose or isopropyl-β-D-thiogalactopyranoside (IPTG). lac repressor encoded by lacI
    138..155     +  CDS            6xHis: 6xHis affinity tag
    171..824     +  CDS            GST26_SCHJA: Experimental evidence at protein level: Swiss-Prot protein existence level 1. GST isoenzymes appear to play a central role in the parasite detoxification system. Other functions are also suspected including a role in increasing the solubility of haematin in the parasite gut. From Schistosoma japonicum (Blood fluke).
    906..925     +  CDS            TEV site (fragment): tobacco etch virus (TEV) protease recognition and cleavage site
    951..1058    +  CDS            yki (fragment): YAP1_DROME - Experimental evidence at protein level: Swiss-Prot protein existence level 1. Transcriptional coactivator which is the critical downstream regulatory target in the Hippo/SWH (Sav/Wts/Hpo) signaling pathway that plays a pivotal role in organ size control and tumor suppression by restricting proliferation and promoting apoptosis (PubMed:16096061, PubMed:18313299, PubMed:22615583, PubMed:27462444). The core of this pathway is composed of a kinase cascade wherein Hippo (Hpo), in complex with its regulatory protein Salvador (Sav), phosphorylates and activates Warts (Wts) in complex wit
   1083..1130    +  terminator     fd terminator (sequence withheld): central terminator from bacteriophage fd (Otsuka and Kunisawa, 1982)
   1135..1347    +  CDS            M13 gene III (fragment) (sequence partly withheld): pIII; III; minor coat protein
   1362..1832    +  CDS            M13 gene III (fragment) (sequence partly withheld): pIII; III; minor coat protein
   1854..1924    +  CDS            TcR (fragment): tetracycline efflux protein; tet; confers resistance to tetracycline
   2166..2546    -  CDS            YPB1_ECOLX: Protein predicted: Swiss-Prot protein existence level 4. From Escherichia coli.
   2563..2714    +  CDS            rop (fragment): Rop protein, which maintains plasmids at low copy number; rop
   2750..3178    -  rep_origin     f1 ori (sequence partly withheld): f1 bacteriophage origin of replication; arrow indicates direction of (+) strand synthesis
   3187..3226    +  CDS            rop (fragment): Rop protein, which maintains plasmids at low copy number; rop
   3328..3468    +  misc_feature   bom: basis of mobility region from pBR322
   3654..4241    -  rep_origin     ori: high-copy-number ColE1/pMB1/pBR322/pUC origin of replication
   4412..5272    -  CDS            AmpR: β-lactamase; bla; confers resistance to ampicillin, carbenicillin, and related antibiotics
   5273..5377    -  promoter       AmpR promoter: bla
   5486..5563    +  promoter       lacIq promoter: lacI (mutant); In the lacIq allele, a single base change in the promoter boosts expression of the lacI gene about 10-fold.
   5564..6646    +  CDS            lacI: lac repressor; lacI; The lac repressor binds to the lac operator to inhibit transcription in E. coli. This inhibition can be relieved by adding lactose or isopropyl-β-D-thiogalactopyranoside (IPTG).
   6659..6680    +  protein_bind   CAP binding site: CAP binding activates transcription in the presence of cAMP. E. coli catabolite activator protein
   6699..6716    +  promoter       tet promoter (fragment): E. coli promoter for tetracycline efflux protein gene
