[The description below was written by a language model from this plasmid's Addgene catalogue record and pLannotate feature annotations shown in this document.]
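Description:
pHH0103 NEDD4L WW domain #4 is a 6.9 kb bacterial expression plasmid for producing the fourth WW domain of human NEDD4L (NEDD4-2), an E3 ubiquitin ligase, as a GST fusion in E. coli. It replicates from a ColE1/pMB1-type origin and is selected with ampicillin through the β-lactamase gene. An f1 origin is also present, together with a bom site and rop fragments. The catalogue lists copy number as unknown.

Expression is driven by the tac promoter with a downstream lac operator. The plasmid carries its own lacI gene under the lacIq promoter, so transcription is repressed until induced with IPTG. The annotated reading frame begins with a 6xHis tag followed by Schistosoma japonicum GST, then a linker containing a TEV protease recognition site, and then the 108 bp WW domain insert, which was codon optimized for bacteria and cloned between SfiI and NotI sites. The automated annotation labels this 108 bp segment as a fragment of Drosophila Yorkie (yki). This most likely reflects homology among WW domains rather than the true identity of the insert, which the catalogue gives as NEDD4L. An fd phage terminator follows the insert.

Downstream lie fragments of M13 gene III and of the tetracycline resistance gene. They suggest the backbone derives from a phagemid display vector, although the record does not say so, and they sit beyond the terminator rather than within the annotated fusion. The tags allow purification on glutathione or nickel resin, and TEV cleavage can release the domain. Such a protein suits binding or specificity studies of WW domains, though the record states only bacterial expression as the purpose.
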