Addgene plasmid #104207: pHH0103 NEDD4L WW domain #4
Purpose: Bacterial expression of WW domain #4 from NEDD4L
Depositing lab: Sachdev Sidhu & Marius Sudol. Depositing organization: University of Toronto.
Backbone
  Vector backbone: pHH0103
  Vector type: Bacterial Expression
Growth in bacteria
  Bacterial resistance: Ampicillin, 100 μg/mL
  Growth temperature: 37°C
  Growth strain: DH5alpha
  Copy number: Unknown
Gene/Insert
  Gene/Insert name: NEDD4L WW domain #4
  Species: H. sapiens (human)
  Insert size (bp): 108
  Mutation: codon optimized for expression in bacteria
  Entrez Gene: NEDD4L (a.k.a. NEDD4-2, NEDD4.2, PVNH7, RSP5, hNEDD4-2)
  Promoter: tac
  Tag / fusion protein: GST (N terminal on backbone)
  Cloning method: Restriction Enzyme; 5′ cloning site SfiI (unknown if destroyed); 3′ cloning site NotI (unknown if destroyed)
  Sequencing primers: 5′ pGEX-5'
Terms and licenses: Academic/Nonprofit Terms; Industry Terms: Not Available to Industry
Depositor comments: Amino acid sequence: Linker - ENLYFQGRRASV(gagctc) and WW domain - DLGPLPPGWEERIHLDGRTFYIDHNSKITQWEDPRLQNP
How to cite: pHH0103 NEDD4L WW domain #4 was a gift from Sachdev Sidhu & Marius Sudol (Addgene plasmid # 104207 ; http://n2t.net/addgene:104207 ; RRID:Addgene_104207)
